Addgene plasmid #45798: pProRNA
Purpose: (Empty Backbone)
Depositing lab: Luc Ponchon. Depositing organization: Université Paris Cité. Publication: Co-expression of RNA-protein complexes in Escherichia coli and applications to RNA biology. Ponchon L, Catala M, Seijo B, El Khouri M, Dardel F, Nonin-Lecomte S, Tisne C. Nucleic Acids Res. 2013 Aug;41(15):e150. doi: 10.1093/nar/gkt576. Epub 2013 Jun 26. PubMed 23804766.
Backbone
  Vector backbone: pProRNA
  Backbone size (bp): 4565
  Vector type: Bacterial Expression
Growth in bacteria
  Bacterial resistance: Ampicillin, 100 μg/mL
  Growth temperature: 37°C
  Growth strain: XL1 Blue
  Copy number: Unknown
Terms and licenses: Academic/Nonprofit Terms; Industry Terms: Not Available to Industry
How to cite: pProRNA was a gift from Luc Ponchon (Addgene plasmid # 45798)
