[The description below was written by a language model from this plasmid's Addgene catalogue record and pLannotate feature annotations shown in this document.]
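Description:
pProRNA is a 4,565 bp empty bacterial expression backbone for E. coli, associated with work on co-expressing RNA–protein complexes in that host. It appears to be built on a pBluescript-type phagemid. The annotation shows remnants of the pBluescript multiple cloning site, flanking T3 and T7 phage promoters, a lacZα fragment, and the lac promoter/operator with its CAP binding site. Propagation relies on a high-copy ColE1/pUC-type origin, although the catalogue lists the copy number as unknown. Selection is by ampicillin, through the β-lactamase gene driven by its own promoter. An M13 phage origin is also present, which in principle permits single-stranded DNA production with helper phage.

The functional core consists of two adjacent, IPTG-responsive transcription units. The first combines a T7 promoter, a lac operator and the efficient phage T7 gene 10 ribosome binding site, the arrangement typical of pET-style vectors. It is the evident site for inserting a protein-coding sequence, and expression from it requires a host that supplies T7 RNA polymerase. The second, immediately downstream, has a tac promoter with a lac operator followed by a putative bacterial terminator and has no annotated ribosome binding site. That layout is consistent with a cassette for transcribing an RNA by the host polymerase. A plasmid-borne lacI gene with its own promoter, in the opposite orientation, supplies repressor to keep both units off until induction. A short tetracycline-resistance fragment is a non-functional cloning remnant.

No insert is present, and the record does not describe the cloning sites, any protein tags or any RNA scaffold. The construct's apparent use is to produce a chosen protein and a partner RNA from a single plasmid so that their complex forms in vivo.
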