Features (pLannotate 1.2.2; 21 found; start..end, strand, type, name):
     36..54      +  promoter       T3 promoter: promoter for bacteriophage T3 RNA polymerase
     67..86      -  misc_feature   MCS (fragment): pBluescript multiple cloning site
     86..1166    -  CDS            lacI (fragment): lac repressor; lacI; The lac repressor binds to the lac operator to inhibit transcription in E. coli. This inhibition can be relieved by adding lactose or isopropyl-β-D-thiogalactopyranoside (IPTG).
   1167..1244    -  promoter       lacI promoter: lacI
   1252..1287    -  CDS            TcR (fragment): tetracycline efflux protein; tet; confers resistance to tetracycline
   1290..1308    +  promoter       T7 promoter: promoter for bacteriophage T7 RNA polymerase
   1309..1333    +  protein_bind   lac operator: The lac repressor binds to the lac operator to inhibit transcription in E. coli. This inhibition can be relieved by adding lactose or isopropyl-β-D-thiogalactopyranoside (IPTG). lac repressor encoded by lacI
   1348..1370    +  RBS            RBS: efficient ribosome binding site from bacteriophage T7 gene 10 (Olins and Rangwala, 1989)
   1503..1531    +  promoter       tac promoter: strong E. coli promoter; hybrid between the trp and lac UV5 promoters
   1539..1555    +  protein_bind   lac operator: The lac repressor binds to the lac operator to inhibit transcription in E. coli. This inhibition can be relieved by adding lactose or isopropyl-β-D-thiogalactopyranoside (IPTG). lac repressor encoded by lacI
   1711..1740    +  terminator     bacterial terminator (fragment): putative bacterial transcription terminator
   1792..1810    -  promoter       T7 promoter: promoter for bacteriophage T7 RNA polymerase
   1813..1970    +  CDS            lacZα (fragment): LacZα fragment of β-galactosidase; lacZ fragment
   1974..2423    +  rep_origin     M13 ori (sequence partly withheld): M13 bacteriophage origin of replication; arrow indicates direction of (+) strand synthesis
   2454..2558    +  promoter       AmpR promoter: bla
   2559..3419    +  CDS            AmpR: β-lactamase; bla; confers resistance to ampicillin, carbenicillin, and related antibiotics
   3590..4178    +  rep_origin     ori: high-copy-number ColE1/pMB1/pBR322/pUC origin of replication
   4361..4453    +  CDS            lacI (fragment): lac repressor; lacI; The lac repressor binds to the lac operator to inhibit transcription in E. coli. This inhibition can be relieved by adding lactose or isopropyl-β-D-thiogalactopyranoside (IPTG).
   4466..4487    +  protein_bind   CAP binding site: CAP binding activates transcription in the presence of cAMP. E. coli catabolite activator protein
   4502..4532    +  promoter       lac promoter: promoter for the E. coli lac operon
   4540..4556    +  protein_bind   lac operator: The lac repressor binds to the lac operator to inhibit transcription in E. coli. This inhibition can be relieved by adding lactose or isopropyl-β-D-thiogalactopyranoside (IPTG). lac repressor encoded by lacI
>Addgene plasmid #45798 | pProRNA | depositor full sequence | sequence record 64173 | pProRNA sequence 4565 bps
GGAAACAGCTATGACCATGATTACGCCAAGCTCGGAATTAACCCTCACTAAAGGGAACAAAAGCTGGGTA
CCGGGCCCCCCCTCGACTGCCCGCTTTCCAGTCGGGAAACCTGTCGTGCCAGCTGCATTAATGAATCGGC
CAACGCGCGGGGAGAGGCGGTTTGCGTATTGGGCGCCAGGGTGGTTTTTCTTTTCACCAGTGAGACGGGC
AACAGCTGATTGCCCTTCACCGCCTGGCCCTGAGAGAGTTGCAGCAAGCGGTCCACGCTGGTTTGCCCCA
GCAGGCGAAAATCCTGTTTGATGGTGGTTAACGGCGGGATATAACATGAGCTGTCTTCGGTATCGTCGTA
TCCCACTACCGAGATGTCCGCACCAACGCGCAGCCCGGACTCGGTAATGGCGCGCATTGCGCCCAGCGCC
ATCTGATCGTTGGCAACCAGCATCGCAGTGGGAACGATGCCCTCATTCAGCATTTGCATGGTTTGTTGAA
AACCGGACATGGCACTCCAGTCGCCTTCCCGTTCCGCTATCGGCTGAATTTGATTGCGAGTGAGATATTT
ATGCCAGCCAGCCAGACGCAGACGCGCCGAGACAGAACTTAATGGGCCCGCTAACAGCGCGATTTGCTGG
TGACCCAATGCGACCAGATGCTCCACGCCCAGTCGCGTACCGTCTTCATGGGAGAAAATAATACTGTTGA
TGGGTGTCTGGTCAGAGACATCAAGAAATAACGCCGGAACATTAGTGCAGGCAGCTTCCACAGCAATGGC
ATCCTGGTCATCCAGCGGATAGTTAATGATCAGCCCACTGACGCGTTGCGCGAGAAGATTGTGCACCGCC
GCTTTACAGGCTTCGACGCCGCTTCGTTCTACCATCGACACCACCACGCTGGCACCCAGTTGATCGGCGC
GAGATTTAATCGCCGCGACAATTTGCGACGGCGCGTGCAGGGCCAGACTGGAGGTGGCAACGCCAATCAG
CAACGACTGTTTGCCCGCCAGTTGTTGTGCCACGCGGTTGGGAATGTAATTCAGCTCCGCCATCGCCGCT
TCCACTTTTTCCCGCGTTTTCGCAGAAACGTGGCTGGCCTGGTTCACCACGCGGGAAACGGTCTGATAAG
AGACACCGGCATACTCTGCGACATCGTATAACGTTACTGGTTTCACATTCACCACCCTGAATTGACTCTC
TTCCGGGCGCTATCATGCCATACCGCGAAAGGTTTTGCGCCATTCGATGGTGTCCGGGATCTCGACGCTC
TCCCTTATGCGACTCCTGCATTAGGAAATTAATACGACTCACTATAGGGGAATTGTGAGCGGATAACAAT
TCCCCTGTAGAAATAATTTTGTTTAACTTTAATAAGGAGATATACCATGGGCAGCAGCCATCACCATCAT
CACCACAGCCAGGATCCGAATTCGAGCTCGGCGCGCCTGCAGGTCGACAAGCTTGCGGCCGCATAATGCT
TAAGTCGAACAGAAAGTAATCGTATTGTACAGTTGACAATTAATCATCGGCTCGTATAATGTGTGGAATT
GTGAGCGGATAACAATTTTAAGGAGATATACATATGGCAGATCTCAATTGGATATCGGCCGGCCACGCGA
TCGCTGACGTCGGTACCATCGAGGTCGCCCCATCAAAAAAATATTCTCAACATAAAAAACTTTGTGTAAT
ACTTGTAACGCTGAATTCCCCGGGCTGCAGATCCTTAGCGAAAGCTAAGGATTTTTTTTAAGCTTGATGG
GGGCTTAGGATCCGGAGCTCCAAGCTTTAGCTCCAATTCGCCCTATAGTGAGTCGTATTACAATTCACTG
GCCGTCGTTTTACAACGTCGTGACTGGGAAAACCCTGGCGTTACCCAACTTAATCGCCTTGCAGCACATC
CCCCTTTCGCCAGCTGGCGTAATAGCGAAGAGGCCCGCACCGATCGCCCTTCCCAACAGTTGCGCAGCCT
GAATGGCGAATGG
[118 nt withheld, positions 1974-2091]
C
[141 nt withheld, positions 2093-2233]
CCTTTGACGTTGGAGTCCACGTTCTTTAATAGTGGACTCTTGTTCCAAACTTGAACAACACTCAACCCTA
TCTCGGGCTATTCTTTTGATTTATAAGGGATTTTGCCGATTTCGGCCTATTGGTTAAAAAATGAGCTGAT
TTAACAAAAATTTAACGCGAATTTTAACAAAATATTAACGTTTACAATTTAAATCAGGTGGCACTTTTCG
GGGAAATGTGCGCGGAACCCCTATTTGTTTATTTTTCTAAATACATTCAAATATGTATCCGCTCATGAGA
CAATAACCCTGATAAATGCTTCAATAATATTGAAAAAGGAAGAGTATGAGTATTCAACATTTCCGTGTCG
CCCTTATTCCCTTTTTTGCGGCATTTTGCCTTCCTGTTTTTGCTCACCCAGAAACGCTGGTGAAAGTAAA
AGATGCTGAAGATCAGTTGGGTGCACGAGTGGGTTACATCGAACTGGATCTCAACAGCGGTAAGATCCTT
GAGAGTTTTCGCCCCGAAGAACGTTTTCCAATGATGAGCACTTTTAAAGTTCTGCTATGTGGCGCGGTAT
TATCCCGTATTGACGCCGGGCAAGAGCAACTCGGTCGCCGCATACACTATTCTCAGAATGACTTGGTTGA
GTACTCACCAGTCACAGAAAAGCATCTTACGGATGGCATGACAGTAAGAGAATTATGCAGTGCTGCCATA
ACCATGAGTGATAACACTGCGGCCAACTTACTTCTGACAACGATCGGAGGACCGAAGGAGCTAACCGCTT
TTTTGCACAACATGGGGGATCATGTAACTCGCCTTGATCGTTGGGAACCGGAGCTGAATGAAGCCATACC
AAACGACGAGCGTGACACCACGATGCCAGCAGCAATGGCAACAACGTTGCGCAAACTATTAACTGGCGAA
CTACTTACTCTAGCTTCCCGGCAACAATTAATAGACTGGATGGAGGCGGATAAAGTTGCAGGACCACTTC
TGCGCTCGGCCCTTCCGGCTGGCTGGTTTATTGCTGATAAATCTGGAGCCGGTGAGCGTGGGTCTCGCGG
TATCATTGCAGCACTGGGGCCAGATGGTAAGCCCTCCCGTATCGTAGTTATCTACACGACGGGGAGTCAG
GCAACTATGGATGAACGAAATAGACAGATCGCTGAGATAGGTGCCTCACTGATTAAGCATTGGTAACTGT
CAGACCAAGTTTACTCATATATACTTTAGATTGATTTAAAACTTCATTTTTAATTTAAAAGGATCTAGGT
GAAGATCCTTTTTGATAATCTCATGACCAAAATCCCTTAACGTGAGTTTTCGTTCCACTGAGCGTCAGAC
CCCGTAGAAAAGATCAAAGGATCTTCTTGAGATCCTTTTTTTCTGCGCGTAATCTGCTGCTTGCAAACAA
AAAAACCACCGCTACCAGCGGTGGTTTGTTTGCCGGATCAAGAGCTACCAACTCTTTTTCCGAAGGTAAC
TGGCTTCAGCAGAGCGCAGATACCAAATACTGTCCTTCTAGTGTAGCCGTAGTTAGGCCACCACTTCAAG
AACTCTGTAGCACCGCCTACATACCTCGCTCTGCTAATCCTGTTACCAGTGGCTGCTGCCAGTGGCGATA
AGTCGTGTCTTACCGGGTTGGACTCAAGACGATAGTTACCGGATAAGGCGCAGCGGTCGGGCTGAACGGG
GGGTTCGTGCACACAGCCCAGCTTGGAGCGAACGACCTACACCGAACTGAGATACCTACAGCGTGAGCAT
TGAGAAAGCGCCACGCTTCCCGAAGGGAGAAAGGCGGACAGGTATCCGGTAAGCGGCAGGGTCGGAACAG
GAGAGCGCACGAGGGAGCTTCCAGGGGGAAACGCCTGGTATCTTTATAGTCCTGTCGGGTTTCGCCACCT
CTGACTTGAGCGTCGATTTTTGTGATGCTCGTCAGGGGGGCGGAGCCTATGGAAAAACGCCAGCAACGCG
GCCTTTTTACGGTTCCTGGCCTTTTGCTGGCCTTTTGCTCACATGTTCTTTCCTGCGTTATCCCCTGATT
CTGTGGATAACCGTATTACCGCCTTTGAGTGAGCTGATACCGCTCGCCGCAGCCGAACGACCGAGCGCAG
CGAGTCAGTGAGCGAGGAAGCGGAAGAGCGCCCAATACGCAAACCGCCTCTCCCCGCGCGTTGGCCGATT
CATTAATGCAGCTGGCACGACAGGTTTCCCGACTGGAAAGCGGGCAGTGAGCGCAACGCAATTAATGTGA
GTTAGCTCACTCATTAGGCACCCCAGGCTTTACACTTTATGCTTCCGGCTCGTATGTTGTGTGGAATTGT
GAGCGGATAACAATTTCACACA
