>Addgene plasmid #45798 | pProRNA | addgene partial sequence | sequence record 66164 | M13_pUC_fwd
ATACGACTCACTATAGGGCGAATTGGAGCTAAAGCTTGGAGCTCCGGATCCTAAGCCCCCATCAAGCTTA
AAAAAAATCCTTAGCTTTCGCTAAGGATCTGCAGTTCCCGGGTTCCGCGGCGTTACAAGTATTACACAAA
GTTTTTTATGTTGAGAATATTTTTTTGATGGGGCGACCTCGACTGCCCGCTTTCCAGTCGGGAAACCTGT
CGTGCCAGCTGCATTAATGAATCGGCCAACGCGCGGGGAGAGGCGGTTTGCGTATTGGGCGCCAGGGTGG
TTTTTCTTTTCACCAGTGAGACGGGCAACAGCTGATTGCCCTTCACCGCCTGGCCCTGAGAGAGTTGCAG
CAAGCGGTCCACGCTGGTTTGCCCCAGCAGGCGAAAATCCTGTTTGATGGTGGTTAACGGCGGGATATAA
CATGAGCTGTCTTCGGTATCGTCGTATCCCACTACCGAGATGTCCGCACCAACGCGCAGCCCGGACTCGG
TAATGGCGCGCATTGCGCCCAGCGCCATCTGATCGTTGGCAACCAGCATCGCAGTGGGAACGATGCCCTC
ATTCAGCATTTGCATGGTTTGTTGAAAACCGGACATGGCACTCCAGTCGCCTTCCCGTTCCGCTATCGGC
TGAATTTGATTGCGAGTGAGATATTTATGCCAGCCAGCCAGACGCAGACGCGCCGAGACAGAACTTAATG
GGCCCGCTAACAGCGCGATTTGCTGGTGACCCAATGCGACCAGATGCTCCACGCCCAGTCGCGTACCGTC
TTCATGGGAGAAAATAATACTGTTGATGGGTGTCTGGTCAGAGACATCAAGAAATAACGCCGGAACATTA
GTGCAGGCAGCTTCCACAGCAATGGCATCCTGGTCATCCAGCGGATAGTTAATGATCAGCCCACTGACGC
GTTGCGCGAGAAGATTGTGCACC
